>Addgene plasmid #234613 | A1-LCD -3D+3V | addgene full sequence | sequence record 469034 | Addgene NGS Result
TTTACCCTCACAACGTTCCAGTAACCGGGCATGTTCATCATCAGTAACCCGTATCGTGAGCATCCTCTCT
CGTTTCATCGGTATCATTACCCCCATGAACAGAAATCCCCCTTACACGGAGGCATCAGTGACCAAACAGG
AAAAAACCGCCCTTAACATGGCCCGCTTTATCAGAAGCCAGACATTAACGCTTCTGGAGAAACTCAACGA
GCTGGACGCGGATGAACAGGCAGACATCTGTGAATCGCTTCACGACCACGCTGATGAGCTTTACCGCAGC
TGCCTCGCGCGTTTCGGTGATGACGGTGAAAACCTCTGACACATGCAGCTCCCGGAGACGGTCACAGCTT
GTCTGTAAGCGGATGCCGGGAGCAGACAAGCCCGTCAGGGCGCGTCAGCGGGTGTTGGCGGGTGTCGGGG
CGCAGCCATGACCCAGTCACGTAGCGATAGCGGAGTGTATACTGGCTTAACTATGCGGCATCAGAGCAGA
TTGTACTGAGAGTGCACCATTGCGGTGTGAAATACCGCACAGATGCGTAAGGAGAAAATACCGCATCAGG
CGCTCTTCCGCTTCCTCGCTCACTGACTCGCTGCGCTCGGTCGTTCGGCTGCGGCGAGCGGTATCAGCTC
ACTCAAAGGCGGTAATACGGTTATCCACAGAATCAGGGGATAACGCAGGAAAGAACATGTGAGCAAAAGG
CCAGCAAAAGGCCAGGAACCGTAAAAAGGCCGCGTTGCTGGCGTTTTTCCATAGGCTCCGCCCCCCTGAC
GAGCATCACAAAAATCGACGCTCAAGTCAGAGGTGGCGAAACCCGACAGGACTATAAAGATACCAGGCGT
TTCCCCCTGGAAGCTCCCTCGTGCGCTCTCCTGTTCCGACCCTGCCGCTTACCGGATACCTGTCCGCCTT
TCTCCCTTCGGGAAGCGTGGCGCTTTCTCATAGCTCACGCTGTAGGTATCTCAGTTCGGTGTAGGTCGTT
CGCTCCAAGCTGGGCTGTGTGCACGAACCCCCCGTTCAGCCCGACCGCTGCGCCTTATCCGGTAACTATC
GTCTTGAGTCCAACCCGGTAAGACACGACTTATCGCCACTGGCAGCAGCCACTGGTAACAGGATTAGCAG
AGCGAGGTATGTAGGCGGTGCTACAGAGTTCTTGAAGTGGTGGCCTAACTACGGCTACACTAGAAGGACA
GTATTTAGTATCTGCGCTCTGCTGAAGCCAGTTACCTTCGGAAAAAGAGTTGGTAGCTCTTGATCCGGCA
AACAAACCACCGCTGGTAGCGGTGGTTTTTTTGTTTGCAAGCAGCAGATTACGCGCAGAAAAAAAGGATC
TCAAGAAGATCCTTTGATCTTTTCTACGGGGTCTGACGCTCAGTGGAACGAAAACTCACGTTAAGGGATT
TTGGTCATGAGATTATCAAAAAGGATCTTCACCTAGATCCTTTTAAATTAAAAATGAAGTTTTAAATCAA
TCTAAAGTATATATGAGTAAACTTGGTCTGACAGTTACCAATGCTTAATCAGTGAGGCACCTATCTCAGC
GATCTGTCTATTTCGTTCATCCATAGTTGCCTGACTCCCCGTCGTGTAGATAACTACGATACGGGAGGGC
TTACCATCTGGCCCCAGTGCTGCAATGATACCGCGAGACCCACGCTCACCGGCTCCAGATTTATCAGCAA
TAAACCAGCCAGCCGGAAGGGCCGAGCGCAGAAGTGGTCCTGCAACTTTATCCGCCTCCATCCAGTCTAT
TAATTGTTGCCGGGAAGCTAGAGTAAGTAGTTCGCCAGTTAATAGTTTGCGCAACGTTGTTGCCATTGCT
GCAGGCATCGTGGTGTCACGCTCGTCGTTTGGTATGGCTTCATTCAGCTCCGGTTCCCAACGATCAAGGC
GAGTTACATGATCCCCCATGTTGTGCAAAAAAGCGGTTAGCTCCTTCGGTCCTCCGATCGTTGTCAGAAG
TAAGTTGGCCGCAGTGTTATCACTCATGGTTATGGCAGCACTGCATAATTCTCTTACTGTCATGCCATCC
GTAAGATGCTTTTCTGTGACTGGTGAGTACTCAACCAAGTCATTCTGAGAATAGTGTATGCGGCGACCGA
GTTGCTCTTGCCCGGCGTCAACACGGGATAATACCGCGCCACATAGCAGAACTTTAAAAGTGCTCATCAT
TGGAAAACGTTCTTCGGGGCGAAAACTCTCAAGGATCTTACCGCTGTTGAGATCCAGTTCGATGTAACCC
ACTCGTGCACCCAACTGATCTTCAGCATCTTTTACTTTCACCAGCGTTTCTGGGTGAGCAAAAACAGGAA
GGCAAAATGCCGCAAAAAAGGGAATAAGGGCGACACGGAAATGTTGAATACTCATACTCTTCCTTTTTCA
ATATTATTGAAGCATTTATCAGGGTTATTGTCTCATGAGCGGATACATATTTGAATGTATTTAGAAAAAT
AAACAAATAGGGGTTCCGCGCACATTTCCCCGAAAAGTGCCACCTGACGTCTAAGAAACCATTATTATCA
TGACATTAACCTATAAAAATAGGCGTATCACGAGGCCCTTTCGTCTTCAAGAATTCTCATGTTTGACAGC
TTATCATCGATAAGCTTTAATGCGGTAGTTTATCACAGTTAAATTGCTAACGCAGTCAGGCACCGTGTAT
GAAATCTAACAATGCGCTCATCGTCATCCTCGGCACCGTCACCCTGGATGCTGTAGGCATAGGCTTGGTT
ATGCCGGTACTGCCGGGCCTCTTGCGGGATATCGTCCATTCCGACAGCATCGCCAGTCACTATGGCGTGC
TGCTAGCGCTATATGCGTTGATGCAATTTCTATGCGCACCCGTTCTCGGAGCACTGTCCGACCGCTTTGG
CCGCCGCCCAGTCCTGCTCGCTTCGCTACTTGGAGCCACTATCGACTACGCGATCATGGCGACCACACCC
GTCCTGTGGATATCCGGATATAGTTCCTCCTTTCAGCAAAAAACCCCTCAAGACCCGTTTAGAGGCCCCA
AGGGGTTATGCTAGTTATTGCTCAGCGGTGGCAGCAGCCAACTCAGCTTCCTTTCGGGCTTTGTTAGCAG
CCTCGAATCAACCACTTTGTACAAGAAAGCTGGGTCTTAAAAACGACGACCACTACCATATGAGCTGCTG
CTGCTAGAACCACCATAGCCACCTTGATTACGCGGTTTGGCAAAATACTGACCGCCACCACCATACGGAC
CGCTGCTACGTCCGCCAAAATTGCCACCTTTCATCGGACCGAAATTGCTGCTCTGATTGTTATAATTGCC
GAAATCATTATAGCTACCACCACCTCCAAAGTTGCTACCAACATTGCCAAAACCATTATAACCAACACCA
CTACCGCCATAACCGCCACCGCCACGGCTACCGCCAAAGCCACCACGACCGCTAAAATTACCACCACGGC
CAAAATTCACATTGCCACCAAAACCACCACCGCGACCACCACCAAAATTACCGCTACCGCTACGACCACG
CTGGCTGCTGCTTGCGCTTGCCATGCTACCCTGAAAATACAGGTTCTCGAAGCCTGCTTTTTTGTACAAA
CTTGTTGATTCGAGGTGATGGTGATGGTGATGGTAGTACGACATATGTATATCTCCTTCTTAAAGTTAAA
CAAAATTATTTCTAGAGGGAAACCGTTGTGGTCTCCCTATAGTGAGTCGTATTAATTTCGCGGGATCGAG
ATCTCGATCCTCTACGCCGGACGCATCGTGGCCGGCATCACCGGCGCCACAGGTGCGGTTGCTGGCGCCT
ATATCGCCGACATCACCGATGGGGAAGATCGGGCTCGCCACTTCGGGCTCATGAGCGCTTGTTTCGGCGT
GGGTATGGTGGCAGGCCCCGTGGCCGGGGGACTGTTGGGCGCCATCTCCTTGCATGCACCATTCCTTGCG
GCGGCGGTGCTCAACGGCCTCAACCTACTACTGGGCTGCTTCCTAATGCAGGAGTCGCATAAGGGAGAGC
GTCGATCGACCGATGCCCTTGAGAGCCTTCAACCCAGTCAGCTCCTTCCGGTGGGCGCGGGGCATGACTA
TCGTCGCCGCACTTATGACTGTCTTCTTTATCATGCAACTCGTAGGACAGGTGCCGGCAGCGCTCTGGGT
CATTTTCGGCGAGGACCGCTTTCGCTGGAGCGCGACGATGATCGGCCTGTCGCTTGCGGTATTCGGAATC
TTGCACGCCCTCGCTCAAGCCTTCGTCACTGGTCCCGCCACCAAACGTTTCGGCGAGAAGCAGGCCATTA
TCGCCGGCATGGCGGCCGACGCGCTGGGCTACGTCTTGCTGGCGTTCGCGACGCGAGGCTGGATGGCCTT
CCCCATTATGATTCTTCTCGCTTCCGGCGGCATCGGGATGCCCGCGTTGCAGGCCATGCTGTCCAGGCAG
GTAGATGACGACCATCAGGGACAGCTTCAAGGATCGCTCGCGGCTCTTACCAGCCTAACTTCGATCATTG
GACCGCTGATCGTCACGGCGATTTATGCCGCCTCGGCGAGCACATGGAACGGGTTGGCATGGATTGTAGG
CGCCGCCCTATACCTTGTCTGCCTCCCCGCGTTGCGTCGCGGTGCATGGAGCCGGGCCACCTCGACCTGA
ATGGAAGCCGGCGGCACCTCGCTAACGGATTCACCACTCCAAGAATTGGAGCCAATCAATTCTTGCGGAG
AACTGTGAATGCGCAAACCAACCCTTGGCAGAACATATCCATCGCGTCCGCCATCTCCAGCAGCCGCACG
CGGCGCATCTCGGGCAGCGTTGGGTCCTGGCCACGGGTGCGCATGATCGTGCTCCTGTCGTTGAGGACCC
GGCTAGGCTGGCGGGGTTGCCTTACTGGTTAGCAGAATGAATCACCGATACGCGAGCGAACGTGAAGCGA
CTGCTGCTGCAAAACGTCTGCGACCTGAGCAACAACATGAATGGTCTTCGGTTTCCGTGTTTCGTAAAGT
CTGGAAACGCGGAAGTCAGCGCCCTGCACCATTATGTTCCGGATCTGCATCGCAGGATGCTGCTGGCTAC
CCTGTGGAACACCTACATCTGTATTAACGAAGCGCTGGCATTGACCCTGAGTGATTTTTCTCTGGTCCCG
CCGCATCCATACCGCCAGTTG
Features (pLannotate 1.2.2; 18 found; start..end, strand, type, name):
    128..319     +  CDS            rop: Rop protein, which maintains plasmids at low copy number; rop
    421..560     +  misc_feature   bom: basis of mobility region from pBR322
    746..1334    -  rep_origin     ori: high-copy-number ColE1/pMB1/pBR322/pUC origin of replication
   1505..2365    -  CDS            AmpR: β-lactamase; bla; confers resistance to ampicillin, carbenicillin, and related antibiotics
   2366..2470    -  promoter       AmpR promoter: bla
   2583..2611    +  promoter       tet promoter: E. coli promoter for tetracycline efflux protein gene
   2659..2951    +  CDS            TcR (fragment): tetracycline efflux protein; tet; confers resistance to tetracycline
   2977..3024    -  terminator     T7 terminator: transcription terminator for bacteriophage T7 RNA polymerase
   3032..3081    -  CDS            SET1 (fragment): solubility-enhancement tag derived from T7 phage gene 10B
   3091..3115    +  protein_bind   attB2: mutant version of attB; recombination site for the Gateway® BP reaction BP Clonase™
   3120..3524    -  CDS            HNRNPA1 (fragment): ROA1_BOVIN - Also known as HNRPA1. Experimental evidence at protein level: Swiss-Prot protein existence level 1. Involved in the packaging of pre-mRNA into hnRNP particles, transport of poly(A) mRNA from the nucleus to the cytoplasm and may modulate splice site selection. May bind to specific miRNA hairpins. Binds to the IRES and thereby inhibits the translation of the apoptosis protease activating factor APAF1. From Bos taurus (Bovine).
   3529..3545    -  CDS            TEV site (fragment): tobacco etch virus (TEV) protease recognition and cleavage site
   3551..3575    -  protein_bind   attB1: mutant version of attB; recombination site for the Gateway® BP reaction BP Clonase™
   3584..3604    -  CDS            8xHis (fragment): 8xHis affinity tag
   3622..3644    -  RBS            RBS: efficient ribosome binding site from bacteriophage T7 gene 10 (Olins and Rangwala, 1989)
   3676..3694    -  promoter       T7 promoter: promoter for bacteriophage T7 RNA polymerase
   3716..4620    +  CDS            TcR (fragment): tetracycline efflux protein; tet; confers resistance to tetracycline
   4862..111     -  CDS            YPB1_ECOLX (across the origin): Protein predicted: Swiss-Prot protein existence level 4. From Escherichia coli.
