[The description below was written by a language model from this plasmid's Addgene catalogue record and pLannotate feature annotations shown in this document.]
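Description:
A1-LCD -3D+3V is a bacterial expression plasmid built on the Gateway destination vector pDest17, carrying a codon-optimized synthetic gene for the low-complexity domain of human hnRNPA1 (residues 186–320). The insert bears three aspartate-to-valine substitutions: D214V, D242V and D250V. The roughly 5.1 kb plasmid replicates from a pBR322-type ColE1 origin. It retains the rop gene and the bom mobility region, which fits its listing as low copy, and it is selected with ampicillin through the β-lactamase gene. Two fragments of the tetracycline resistance gene flank the expression cassette. They appear to be pBR322-derived backbone remnants rather than a functional marker.

The expression cassette is driven by the T7 promoter with the phage gene 10 ribosome binding site and ends at a T7 terminator, so expression requires a host that supplies T7 RNA polymerase, such as a DE3 lysogen. The encoded protein begins with the vector's N-terminal polyhistidine tag, recorded as 6xHis, which the annotation software matched as a partial 8xHis. This is followed by the translated attB1 site left by Gateway recombination, a TEV protease site, and the A1-LCD coding region, with attB2 downstream. The automated annotation matched the insert to the bovine HNRNPA1 orthologue, but the record gives the species as human. TEV cleavage removes the tag after affinity purification and leaves a short Gly-Ser remnant at the N-terminus.

The construct is intended for recombinant production of this charge-altered A1-LCD variant. The associated work concerns how condensates formed by the domain relate to its conversion into amyloid fibrils.
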