Addgene plasmid #234613: A1-LCD -3D+3V
Purpose: Bacterial expression of N-terminally 6His tagged hnRNPA1 LCD (186-320) with 3 aspartates mutated to valine
Depositing lab: Tanja Mittag. Depositing organization: St. Jude Children's Research Hospital. Publication: Metastable condensates suppress conversion to amyloid fibrils. Das T, Zaidi F, Farag M, Ruff KM, Messing J, Taylor JP, Pappu RV, Mittag T. bioRxiv [Preprint]. 2024 Mar 3:2024.02.28.582569. doi: 10.1101/2024.02.28.582569. PubMed 38464104.
Backbone
  Vector backbone: pDest17
  Backbone manufacturer: Invtirogen
  Vector type: Bacterial Expression
Growth in bacteria
  Bacterial resistance: Ampicillin, 100 μg/mL
  Growth temperature: 37°C
  Growth strain: DH5alpha
  Growth instructions: The depositing lab recommends BL21-Gold (DE3) E. coli for protein expression.
  Copy number: Low Copy
Gene/Insert
  Gene/Insert name: hnRNPA1_LCD_3DV (alt name: A1-LCD 3DV)
  Species: H. sapiens (human)
  Mutation: D214V, D242V, D250V
  Entrez Gene: HNRNPA1 (a.k.a. ALS19, ALS20, HNRPA1, HNRPA1L3, IBMPFD3, MPD3, UP 1, hnRNP A1, hnRNP-A1)
  Promoter: T7
  Tag / fusion protein: 6xHis-TEV (N terminal on insert)
  Cloning method: Gateway Cloning
Terms and licenses: Academic/Nonprofit Terms; Industry Terms: Not Available to Industry
Depositor comments: Insert created through codon optimized gene synthesis. TEV cleavage leaves N-terminal GS tag. Please visit https://doi.org/10.1101/2024.02.28.582569 for bioRxiv preprint.
How to cite: A1-LCD -3D+3V was a gift from Tanja Mittag (Addgene plasmid # 234613 ; http://n2t.net/addgene:234613 ; RRID:Addgene_234613)
