>Addgene plasmid #234613 | A1-LCD -3D+3V | depositor partial sequence | sequence record 461417 | Orf Sequence
ATGTCGTACTACCATCACCATCACCATCACCTCGAATCAACAAGTTTGTACAAAAAAGCAGGCTTCGAGA
ACCTGTATTTTCAGGGTAGCATGGCAAGCGCAAGCAGCAGCCAGCGTGGTCGTAGCGGTAGCGGTAATTT
TGGTGGTGGTCGCGGTGGTGGTTTTGGTGGCAATGTGAATTTTGGCCGTGGTGGTAATTTTAGCGGTCGT
GGTGGCTTTGGCGGTAGCCGTGGCGGTGGCGGTTATGGCGGTAGTGGTGTTGGTTATAATGGTTTTGGCA
ATGTTGGTAGCAACTTTGGAGGTGGTGGTAGCTATAATGATTTCGGCAATTATAACAATCAGAGCAGCAA
TTTCGGTCCGATGAAAGGTGGCAATTTTGGCGGACGTAGCAGCGGTCCGTATGGTGGTGGCGGTCAGTAT
TTTGCCAAACCGCGTAATCAAGGTGGCTATGGTGGTTCTAGCAGCAGCAGCTCATATGGTAGTGGTCGTC
GTTTTTAA
